Addgene plasmid #218719: pEGFP-N2-IFT20
Purpose: Expresses C-terminally EGFP-tagged IFT20 in mammalian cells
Depositing lab: Kazuhisa Nakayama. Publication: Overall architecture of the intraflagellar transport (IFT)-B complex containing Cluap1/IFT38 as an essential component of the IFT-B peripheral subcomplex. Katoh Y, Terada M, Nishijima Y, Takei R, Nozaki S, Hamada H, Nakayama K. J Biol Chem. 2016 Mar 15. pii: jbc.M116.713883. 10.1074/jbc.M116.713883 PubMed 26980730.
Backbone
  Vector backbone: pEGFP-N2
  Backbone manufacturer: Clontech
  Backbone size w/o insert (bp): 4723
  Vector type: Mammalian Expression
  Selectable markers: Neomycin (select with G418)
Growth in bacteria
  Bacterial resistance: Kanamycin, 50 μg/mL
  Growth temperature: 37°C
  Growth strain: DH5alpha
  Copy number: High Copy
Gene/Insert
  Gene/Insert name: IFT20
  Species: H. sapiens (human)
  Insert size (bp): 132
  Entrez Gene: IFT20
  Promoter: CMV
  Tag / fusion protein: EGFP (C terminal on backbone)
  Cloning method: Restriction Enzyme; 5′ cloning site BglII/BamHI (destroyed during cloning); 3′ cloning site EcoRI (not destroyed)
  Sequencing primers: 5′ GCAAATGGGCGGTAGGCGTG; 3′ CGTCGCCGTCCAGCTCGACCAG
Terms and licenses: Academic/Nonprofit Terms; Industry Terms: Not Available to Industry
How to cite: pEGFP-N2-IFT20 was a gift from Kazuhisa Nakayama (Addgene plasmid # 218719 ; http://n2t.net/addgene:218719 ; RRID:Addgene_218719)
