[The description below was written by a language model from this plasmid's Addgene catalogue record and pLannotate feature annotations shown in this document.]
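Description:
pEGFP-N2-IFT20 is a mammalian expression plasmid built on the Clontech pEGFP-N2 backbone and designed to produce human IFT20 fused at its C terminus to EGFP. The IFT20 coding sequence sits in the multiple cloning site downstream of the human cytomegalovirus immediate-early enhancer and promoter. It is followed by a short stretch of remaining polylinker and then the mammalian codon-optimised EGFP open reading frame, so the fluorescent protein is supplied by the backbone. Transcripts are terminated by the SV40 polyadenylation signal. The insert was cloned by restriction digestion, with a BglII/BamHI junction that was destroyed at the 5′ end and an intact EcoRI site at the 3′ end. The catalogue lists the insert size as 132 bp, but the annotated IFT20 CDS spans about 396 nt in the 5,122-nt sequenced record. That matches a protein of 132 residues, so the catalogue figure probably counts amino acids rather than base pairs.

The plasmid is propagated in E. coli through a high-copy ColE1/pUC-type origin, and it also carries an f1 phage origin. A single Tn5 aminoglycoside phosphotransferase (NeoR/KanR) cassette provides both selections. A bacterial bla-type promoter drives kanamycin resistance in bacteria, while the adjacent SV40 enhancer/early promoter, paired with the HSV TK polyadenylation signal, gives G418 resistance in mammalian cells. The small large T antigen, ble and bGH poly(A) fragments in the feature table appear to be backbone remnants or partial annotation matches rather than functional parts.

IFT20 is a component of the intraflagellar transport machinery involved in cilium assembly and Golgi-to-cilium trafficking. The construct is suited to visualising the protein's localisation, or to using EGFP as a handle in interaction studies of the IFT-B complex, which is the subject of the associated publication.
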