Features (pLannotate 1.2.2; 16 found; start..end, strand, type, name):
     61..364     +  enhancer       CMV enhancer: human cytomegalovirus immediate early enhancer
    365..568     +  promoter       CMV promoter: human cytomegalovirus (CMV) immediate early promoter
    591..613     +  misc_feature   MCS (fragment): multiple cloning site
    618..1013    +  CDS            IFT20: IFT20_HUMAN - Experimental evidence at protein level: Swiss-Prot protein existence level 1. Part of intraflagellar transport (IFT) particles involved in ciliary process assembly. May play a role in the trafficking of ciliary membrane proteins from the Golgi complex to the cilium (PubMed:16775004). Regulates the platelet-derived growth factor receptor-alpha (PDGFRA) signaling pathway. Required for protein stability of E3 ubiquitin ligases CBL and CBLB that mediate ubiquitination and internalization of PDGFRA for proper feedback inhibition of PDGFRA signaling (PubMed:29237719). Essential for mal
   1014..1050    +  misc_feature   MCS (fragment): multiple cloning site
   1068..1787    +  CDS            EGFP: the original enhanced GFP (Yang et al., 1996) mammalian codon-optimized
   1804..1887    +  CDS            large T antigen (fragment): large T antigen from SV40 (simian virus 40)
   1910..2031    +  polyA_signal   SV40 poly(A) signal: SV40 polyadenylation signal
   2065..2493    -  rep_origin     f1 ori (sequence partly withheld): f1 bacteriophage origin of replication; arrow indicates direction of (+) strand synthesis
   2520..2624    +  promoter       AmpR promoter: bla
   2626..2983    +  promoter       SV40 promoter: SV40 enhancer and early promoter
   3018..3812    +  CDS            NeoR/KanR: aminoglycoside phosphotransferase from Tn5; aph(3')-II (or nptII); confers resistance to neomycin, kanamycin, and G418 (Geneticin®)
   3833..3985    +  CDS            ble (fragment): BLE_KLEPN - Experimental evidence at protein level: Swiss-Prot protein existence level 1. Binding protein with a strong affinity to the bleomycin family of antibiotics. Binds to CL990; an antimitotic-antibiotic compound. From Klebsiella pneumoniae.
   4044..4091    +  polyA_signal   HSV TK poly(A) signal: herpes simplex virus thymidine kinase polyadenylation signal (Cole and Stacy, 1985)
   4182..4198    -  polyA_signal   bGH poly(A) signal (fragment): bovine growth hormone polyadenylation signal
   4420..5008    +  rep_origin     ori: high-copy-number ColE1/pMB1/pBR322/pUC origin of replication
>Addgene plasmid #218719 | pEGFP-N2-IFT20 | addgene full sequence | sequence record 440875 | Addgene NGS Result
TAGTTATTAATAGTAATCAATTACGGGGTCATTAGTTCATAGCCCATATATGGAGTTCCGCGTTACATAA
CTTACGGTAAATGGCCCGCCTGGCTGACCGCCCAACGACCCCCGCCCATTGACGTCAATAATGACGTATG
TTCCCATAGTAACGCCAATAGGGACTTTCCATTGACGTCAATGGGTGGAGTATTTACGGTAAACTGCCCA
CTTGGCAGTACATCAAGTGTATCATATGCCAAGTACGCCCCCTATTGACGTCAATGACGGTAAATGGCCC
GCCTGGCATTATGCCCAGTACATGACCTTATGGGACTTTCCTACTTGGCAGTACATCTACGTATTAGTCA
TCGCTATTACCATGGTGATGCGGTTTTGGCAGTACATCAATGGGCGTGGATAGCGGTTTGACTCACGGGG
ATTTCCAAGTCTCCACCCCATTGACGTCAATGGGAGTTTGTTTTGGCACCAAAATCAACGGGACTTTCCA
AAATGTCGTAACAACTCCGCCCCATTGACGCAAATGGGCGGTAGGCGTGTACGGTGGGAGGTCTATATAA
GCAGAGCTGGTTTAGTGAACCGTCAGATCCGCTAGCGCTACCGGACTCAGATCCACCATGGCCAAGGACA
TCCTGGGTGAAGCAGGGCTACACTTTGATGAACTGAACAAGCTGAGGGTGTTGGACCCAGAGGTTACCCA
GCAGACCATAGAGCTGAAGGAAGAGTGCAAAGACTTTGTGGACAAAATTGGCCAGTTTCAGAAAATAGTT
GGTGGTTTAATTGAGCTTGTTGATCAACTTGCAAAAGAAGCAGAAAATGAAAAGATGAAGGCCATCGGTG
CTCGGAACTTGCTCAAATCTATAGCAAAGCAGAGAGAAGCTCAACAGCAGCAACTTCAAGCCCTAATAGC
AGAAAAGAAAATGCAGCTAGAAAGGTATCGGGTTGAATATGAAGCTTTGTGTAAAGTAGAAGCAGAACAA
AATGAATTTATTGACCAATTTATTTTTCAGAAAGAATTCTGCAGTCGACGGTACCGCGGGCCCGGGATCC
ACCGGCCGGTCGCCACCATGGTGAGCAAGGGCGAGGAGCTGTTCACCGGGGTGGTGCCCATCCTGGTCGA
GCTGGACGGCGACGTAAACGGCCACAAGTTCAGCGTGTCCGGCGAGGGCGAGGGCGATGCCACCTACGGC
AAGCTGACCCTGAAGTTCATCTGCACCACCGGCAAGCTGCCCGTGCCCTGGCCCACCCTCGTGACCACCC
TGACCTACGGCGTGCAGTGCTTCAGCCGCTACCCCGACCACATGAAGCAGCACGACTTCTTCAAGTCCGC
CATGCCCGAAGGCTACGTCCAGGAGCGCACCATCTTCTTCAAGGACGACGGCAACTACAAGACCCGCGCC
GAGGTGAAGTTCGAGGGCGACACCCTGGTGAACCGCATCGAGCTGAAGGGCATCGACTTCAAGGAGGACG
GCAACATCCTGGGGCACAAGCTGGAGTACAACTACAACAGCCACAACGTCTATATCATGGCCGACAAGCA
GAAGAACGGCATCAAGGTGAACTTCAAGATCCGCCACAACATCGAGGACGGCAGCGTGCAGCTCGCCGAC
CACTACCAGCAGAACACCCCCATCGGCGACGGCCCCGTGCTGCTGCCCGACAACCACTACCTGAGCACCC
AGTCCGCCCTGAGCAAAGACCCCAACGAGAAGCGCGATCACATGGTCCTGCTGGAGTTCGTGACCGCCGC
CGGGATCACTCTCGGCATGGACGAGCTGTACAAGTAAAGCGGCCGCGACTCTAGATCATAATCAGCCATA
CCACATTTGTAGAGGTTTTACTTGCTTTAAAAAACCTCCCACACCTCCCCCTGAACCTGAAACATAAAAT
GAATGCAATTGTTGTTGTTAACTTGTTTATTGCAGCTTATAATGGTTACAAATAAAGCAATAGCATCACA
AATTTCACAAATAAAGCATTTTTTTCACTGCATTCTAGTTGTGGTTTGTCCAAACTCATCAATGTATCTT
AAGGCGTAAATTGTAAGCGTTAATATTTTGTTAAAATTCGCGTTAAATTTTTGTTAAATCAGCTCATTTT
TTAACCAATAGGCCGAAATCGGCAAAATCCCTTATAAATCAAAAGAATAGACCGAGATAGGGT
[37 nt withheld, positions 2164-2200]
AAAGAACGTGGACTCCAACGTCAAAGG
[49 nt withheld, positions 2228-2276]
T
[91 nt withheld, positions 2278-2368]
G
[124 nt withheld, positions 2370-2493]
CAGGTGGCACTTTTCGGGGAAATGTGCGCGGAACCCCTATTTGTTTATTTTTCTAAATACATTCAAATAT
GTATCCGCTCATGAGACAATAACCCTGATAAATGCTTCAATAATATTGAAAAAGGAAGAGTCCTGAGGCG
GAAAGAACCAGCTGTGGAATGTGTGTCAGTTAGGGTGTGGAAAGTCCCCAGGCTCCCCAGCAGGCAGAAG
TATGCAAAGCATGCATCTCAATTAGTCAGCAACCAGGTGTGGAAAGTCCCCAGGCTCCCCAGCAGGCAGA
AGTATGCAAAGCATGCATCTCAATTAGTCAGCAACCATAGTCCCGCCCCTAACTCCGCCCATCCCGCCCC
TAACTCCGCCCAGTTCCGCCCATTCTCCGCCCCATGGCTGACTAATTTTTTTTATTTATGCAGAGGCCGA
GGCCGCCTCGGCCTCTGAGCTATTCCAGAAGTAGTGAGGAGGCTTTTTTGGAGGCCTAGGCTTTTGCAAA
GATCGATCAAGAGACAGGATGAGGATCGTTTCGCATGATTGAACAAGATGGATTGCACGCAGGTTCTCCG
GCCGCTTGGGTGGAGAGGCTATTCGGCTATGACTGGGCACAACAGACAATCGGCTGCTCTGATGCCGCCG
TGTTCCGGCTGTCAGCGCAGGGGCGCCCGGTTCTTTTTGTCAAGACCGACCTGTCCGGTGCCCTGAATGA
ACTGCAAGACGAGGCAGCGCGGCTATCGTGGCTGGCCACGACGGGCGTTCCTTGCGCAGCTGTGCTCGAC
GTTGTCACTGAAGCGGGAAGGGACTGGCTGCTATTGGGCGAAGTGCCGGGGCAGGATCTCCTGTCATCTC
ACCTTGCTCCTGCCGAGAAAGTATCCATCATGGCTGATGCAATGCGGCGGCTGCATACGCTTGATCCGGC
TACCTGCCCATTCGACCACCAAGCGAAACATCGCATCGAGCGAGCACGTACTCGGATGGAAGCCGGTCTT
GTCGATCAGGATGATCTGGACGAAGAGCATCAGGGGCTCGCGCCAGCCGAACTGTTCGCCAGGCTCAAGG
CGAGCATGCCCGACGGCGAGGATCTCGTCGTGACCCATGGCGATGCCTGCTTGCCGAATATCATGGTGGA
AAATGGCCGCTTTTCTGGATTCATCGACTGTGGCCGGCTGGGTGTGGCGGACCGCTATCAGGACATAGCG
TTGGCTACCCGTGATATTGCTGAAGAGCTTGGCGGCGAATGGGCTGACCGCTTCCTCGTGCTTTACGGTA
TCGCCGCTCCCGATTCGCAGCGCATCGCCTTCTATCGCCTTCTTGACGAGTTCTTCTGAGCGGGACTCTG
GGGTTCGAAATGACCGACCAAGCGACGCCCAACCTGCCATCACGAGATTTCGATTCCACCGCCGCCTTCT
ATGAAAGGTTGGGCTTCGGAATCGTTTTCCGGGACGCCGGCTGGATGATCCTCCAGCGCGGGGATCTCAT
GCTGGAGTTCTTCGCCCACCCTAGGGGGAGGCTAACTGAAACACGGAAGGAGACAATACCGGAAGGAACC
CGCGCTATGACGGCAATAAAAAGACAGAATAAAACGCACGGTGTTGGGTCGTTTGTTCATAAACGCGGGG
TTCGGTCCCAGGGCTGGCACTCTGTCGATACCCCACCGAGACCCCATTGGGGCCAATACGCCCGCGTTTC
TTCCTTTTCCCCACCCCACCCCCCAAGTTCGGGTGAAGGCCCAGGGCTCGCAGCCAACGTCGGGGCGGCA
GGCCCTGCCATAGCCTCAGGTTACTCATATATACTTTAGATTGATTTAAAACTTCATTTTTAATTTAAAA
GGATCTAGGTGAAGATCCTTTTTGATAATCTCATGACCAAAATCCCTTAACGTGAGTTTTCGTTCCACTG
AGCGTCAGACCCCGTAGAAAAGATCAAAGGATCTTCTTGAGATCCTTTTTTTCTGCGCGTAATCTGCTGC
TTGCAAACAAAAAAACCACCGCTACCAGCGGTGGTTTGTTTGCCGGATCAAGAGCTACCAACTCTTTTTC
CGAAGGTAACTGGCTTCAGCAGAGCGCAGATACCAAATACTGTTCTTCTAGTGTAGCCGTAGTTAGGCCA
CCACTTCAAGAACTCTGTAGCACCGCCTACATACCTCGCTCTGCTAATCCTGTTACCAGTGGCTGCTGCC
AGTGGCGATAAGTCGTGTCTTACCGGGTTGGACTCAAGACGATAGTTACCGGATAAGGCGCAGCGGTCGG
GCTGAACGGGGGGTTCGTGCACACAGCCCAGCTTGGAGCGAACGACCTACACCGAACTGAGATACCTACA
GCGTGAGCTATGAGAAAGCGCCACGCTTCCCGAAGGGAGAAAGGCGGACAGGTATCCGGTAAGCGGCAGG
GTCGGAACAGGAGAGCGCACGAGGGAGCTTCCAGGGGGAAACGCCTGGTATCTTTATAGTCCTGTCGGGT
TTCGCCACCTCTGACTTGAGCGTCGATTTTTGTGATGCTCGTCAGGGGGGCGGAGCCTATGGAAAAACGC
CAGCAACGCGGCCTTTTTACGGTTCCTGGCCTTTTGCTGGCCTTTTGCTCACATGTTCTTTCCTGCGTTA
TCCCCTGATTCTGTGGATAACCGTATTACCGCCATGCAT
